Addgene plasmid #209033: pLCHKOv3-CD46 Ex3_3-As
Purpose: Lentiviral vector expressing U6 driven hybrid guide (hgRNA) targeting human CD46 Exon 3 for deletion using SpCas9 and AsCas12a nucleases (CHyMErA system)
Depositing lab: Thomas Gonatopoulos-Pournatzis. Depositing organization: National Cancer Institute (NCI). Publication: Genome-scale exon perturbation screens uncover exons critical for cell fitness. Xiao MS, Damodaran AP, Kumari B, Dickson E, Xing K, On TA, Parab N, King HE, Perez AR, Guiblet WM, Duncan G, Che A, Chari R, Andresson T, Vidigal JA, Weatheritt RJ, Aregger M, Gonatopoulos-Pournatzis T. Mol Cell. 2024 Jul 11;84(13):2553-2572.e19. doi: 10.1016/j.molcel.2024.05.024. Epub 2024 Jun 24. PubMed 38917794.
Backbone
  Vector backbone: pLCHKOv3
  Vector type: Mammalian Expression, Lentiviral, CRISPR
  Selectable markers: Puromycin
Growth in bacteria
  Bacterial resistance: Ampicillin, 100 μg/mL
  Growth temperature: 30°C
  Growth strain: ccdB Survival
  Copy number: High Copy
Gene/Insert
  Gene/Insert name: hgRNA for deletion of CD46 Exon 3 with SpCas9 tracrRNAv1 & AsCas12a DR
  gRNA/shRNA sequence: CCTACTTCAACTCTAAGAGTGTTTCAGAGCTATGCTGGAAACAGCATAGCAAGTTGAAATAAGGCTAGTCCGTTATCAACTTGAAAAAGTGGCACCGAGTCGGTGCTAATTTCTACTCTTGTAGATCAAGAAGAAAATCATCATCACCG
  Species: Synthetic
  Promoter: U6
  Cloning method: Restriction Enzyme; 5′ cloning site Unknown (unknown if destroyed)
  Sequencing primers: 5′ GACTATCATATGCTTACCGT
Terms and licenses: Academic/Nonprofit Terms; Industry Terms: Not Available to Industry
How to cite: pLCHKOv3-CD46 Ex3_3-As was a gift from Thomas Gonatopoulos-Pournatzis (Addgene plasmid # 209033 ; http://n2t.net/addgene:209033 ; RRID:Addgene_209033)
