[The description below was written by a language model from this plasmid's Addgene catalogue record and pLannotate feature annotations shown in this document.]
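Description:
pLCHKOv3-CD46 Ex3_3-As is a lentiviral CRISPR guide-expression plasmid built on the pLCHKOv3 backbone for the CHyMErA system, in which SpCas9 and AsCas12a are used together. Its payload is a synthetic hybrid guide RNA (hgRNA) transcribed from a human U6 RNA polymerase III promoter. The single transcript joins a Cas9 spacer and SpCas9 tracrRNA scaffold (version 1) to an AsCas12a direct repeat followed by a Cas12a spacer. Cas12a can process its own guide out of the fusion, so one transcript yields two active guides. According to the record, these guides target human CD46 exon 3 for deletion. The nucleases themselves are not encoded on this plasmid and must be supplied separately. In the feature table the U6 promoter and tracrRNA fragment lie on the reverse strand relative to the viral genome. The Cas12a repeat is not annotated as a separate feature.

The transfer-vector architecture is third-generation and self-inactivating. An RSV promoter drives a truncated HIV-1 5' LTR, followed by the Ψ packaging signal with a gag fragment, the RRE for Rev-dependent RNA export, a cPPT/CTS, and a ΔU3 3' LTR. Within the provirus, a human PGK promoter expresses puromycin N-acetyltransferase for selection of transduced mammalian cells, and a downstream WPRE enhances expression. An SV40 poly(A) signal and SV40 origin follow the 3' LTR. In bacteria the plasmid is maintained through a high-copy ColE1/pUC-type origin and ampicillin resistance, and an f1 origin is also present. The associated publication describes genome-scale exon perturbation screens, which fits use of this construct as an individual exon-deletion guide.
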