Features (pLannotate 1.2.2; 27 found; start..end, strand, type, name):
      7..507     +  promoter       hPGK promoter: human phosphoglycerate kinase 1 promoter
    529..1128    +  CDS            PuroR (fragment): puromycin N-acetyltransferase; pac from Streptomyces; confers resistance to puromycin
   1144..1732    +  misc_feature   WPRE: woodchuck hepatitis virus posttranscriptional regulatory element
   1783..1802    +  misc_feature   cPPT/CTS (fragment): central polypurine tract and central termination sequence of HIV-1
   1804..2037    +  LTR            3' LTR (ΔU3): self-inactivating 3' long terminal repeat (LTR) from HIV-1
   2115..2236    +  polyA_signal   SV40 poly(A) signal: SV40 polyadenylation signal
   2276..2411    +  rep_origin     SV40 ori: SV40 origin of replication
   2432..2450    -  promoter       T7 promoter: promoter for bacteriophage T7 RNA polymerase
   2458..2613    +  CDS            lacZα (fragment): LacZα fragment of β-galactosidase; lacZ fragment
   2618..3046    +  rep_origin     f1 ori (sequence partly withheld): f1 bacteriophage origin of replication; arrow indicates direction of (+) strand synthesis
   3099..3203    +  promoter       AmpR promoter: bla
   3204..4064    +  CDS            AmpR: β-lactamase; bla; confers resistance to ampicillin, carbenicillin, and related antibiotics
   4235..4823    +  rep_origin     ori: high-copy-number ColE1/pMB1/pBR322/pUC origin of replication
   5006..5098    +  CDS            lacI (fragment): lac repressor; lacI; The lac repressor binds to the lac operator to inhibit transcription in E. coli. This inhibition can be relieved by adding lactose or isopropyl-β-D-thiogalactopyranoside (IPTG).
   5111..5132    +  protein_bind   CAP binding site: CAP binding activates transcription in the presence of cAMP. E. coli catabolite activator protein
   5147..5177    +  promoter       lac promoter: promoter for the E. coli lac operon
   5185..5201    +  protein_bind   lac operator: The lac repressor binds to the lac operator to inhibit transcription in E. coli. This inhibition can be relieved by adding lactose or isopropyl-β-D-thiogalactopyranoside (IPTG). lac repressor encoded by lacI
   5246..5264    +  promoter       T3 promoter: promoter for bacteriophage T3 RNA polymerase
   5292..5518    +  promoter       RSV promoter: Rous sarcoma virus enhancer/promoter
   5519..5699    +  LTR            5' LTR (truncated): truncated 5' long terminal repeat (LTR) from HIV-1
   5746..5871    +  misc_feature   HIV-1 Ψ: packaging signal of human immunodeficiency virus type 1
   5855..6218    +  CDS            HIV-1 gag (fragment): gag protein from human immunodeficiency virus 1; gag
   6364..6597    +  misc_feature   RRE: The Rev response element (RRE) of HIV-1 allows for Rev-dependent mRNA export from the nucleus to the cytoplasm.
   6974..7000    +  CDS            Rev (fragment): human immunodeficiency virus 1 (HIV-1) Rev protein; rev; enhances nuclear export of unspliced and incompletely spliced viral mRNAs
   7085..7152    -  misc_RNA       tracrRNA (fragment): trans-activating CRISPR RNA for the Streptococcus pyogenes CRISPR/Cas9 system
   7200..7440    -  promoter       U6 promoter: RNA polymerase III promoter for human U6 snRNA
   7482..7599    +  misc_feature   cPPT/CTS: central polypurine tract and central termination sequence of HIV-1
>Addgene plasmid #209033 | pLCHKOv3-CD46 Ex3_3-As | addgene full sequence | sequence record 413572 | Addgene NGS Result
CCCGGGTTGCGCCTTTTCCAAGGCAGCCCTGGGTTTGCGCAGGGACGCGGCTGCTCTGGGCGTGGTTCCG
GGAAACGCAGCGGCGCCGACCCTGGGTCTCGCACATTCTTCACGTCCGTTCGCAGCGTCACCCGGATCTT
CGCCGCTACCCTTGTGGGCCCCCCGGCGACGCTTCCTGCTCCGCCCCTAAGTCGGGAAGGTTCCTTGCGG
TTCGCGGCGTGCCGGACGTGACAAACGGAAGCCGCAGCTCACACTAGTACCCTCGCAGACGGACAGCGCC
AGGGAGCAATGGCAGCGCGCCGACCGCGATGGGCTGTGGCCAATAGCGGCTGCTCAGCAGGGCGCGCCGA
GAGCAGCGGCCGGGAAGGGGCGGTGCGGGAGGCGGGGTGTGGGGCGGTAGTGTGGGCCCTGTTCCTGCCC
GCGCGGTGTTCCGCATTCTGCAAGCCTCCGGAGCGCACGTCGGCAGTCGGCTCCCTCGTTGACCGAATCA
CCGACCTCTCTCCCCAGGGGGATCCACCGGAGCTTACCATGACCGAGTACAAGCCCACGGTGCGCCTCGC
CACCCGCGACGACGTCCCCAGGGCCGTACGCACCCTCGCCGCCGCGTTCGCCGACTACCCCGCCACGCGC
CACACCGTCGATCCGGACCGCCACATCGAGCGGGTCACCGAGCTGCAAGAACTCTTCCTCACGCGCGTCG
GGCTCGACATCGGCAAGGTGTGGGTCGCGGACGACGGCGCCGCCGTGGCGGTCTGGACCACGCCGGAGAG
CGTCGAAGCGGGGGCGGTGTTCGCCGAGATCGGCCCGCGCATGGCCGAGTTGAGCGGTTCCCGGCTGGCC
GCGCAGCAACAGATGGAAGGCCTCCTGGCGCCGCACCGGCCCAAGGAGCCCGCGTGGTTCCTGGCCACCG
TCGGTGTTTCGCCCGACCACCAGGGCAAGGGTCTGGGCAGCGCCGTCGTGCTCCCCGGAGTGGAGGCGGC
CGAGCGCGCCGGGGTGCCCGCCTTCCTGGAGACCTCCGCGCCCCGCAACCTCCCCTTCTACGAGCGGCTC
GGCTTCACCGTCACCGCCGACGTCGAGGTGCCCGAAGGACCGCGCACCTGGTGCATGACCCGCAAGCCCG
GTGCCTGAACGCGTTAAGTCGACAATCAACCTCTGGATTACAAAATTTGTGAAAGATTGACTGGTATTCT
TAACTATGTTGCTCCTTTTACGCTATGTGGATACGCTGCTTTAATGCCTTTGTATCATGCTATTGCTTCC
CGTATGGCTTTCATTTTCTCCTCCTTGTATAAATCCTGGTTGCTGTCTCTTTATGAGGAGTTGTGGCCCG
TTGTCAGGCAACGTGGCGTGGTGTGCACTGTGTTTGCTGACGCAACCCCCACTGGTTGGGGCATTGCCAC
CACCTGTCAGCTCCTTTCCGGGACTTTCGCTTTCCCCCTCCCTATTGCCACGGCGGAACTCATCGCCGCC
TGCCTTGCCCGCTGCTGGACAGGGGCTCGGCTGTTGGGCACTGACAATTCCGTGGTGTTGTCGGGGAAAT
CATCGTCCTTTCCTTGGCTGCTCGCCTGTGTTGCCACCTGGATTCTGCGCGGGACGTCCTTCTGCTACGT
CCCTTCGGCCCTCAATCCAGCGGACCTTCCTTCCCGCGGCCTGCTGCCGGCTCTGCGGCCTCTTCCGCGT
CTTCGCCTTCGCCCTCAGACGAGTCGGATCTCCCTTTGGGCCGCCTCCCCGCGTCGACTTTAAGACCAAT
GACTTACAAGGCAGCTGTAGATCTTAGCCACTTTTTAAAAGAAAAGGGGGGACTGGAAGGGCTAATTCAC
TCCCAACGAAGACAAGATCTGCTTTTTGCTTGTACTGGGTCTCTCTGGTTAGACCAGATCTGAGCCTGGG
AGCTCTCTGGCTAACTAGGGAACCCACTGCTTAAGCCTCAATAAAGCTTGCCTTGAGTGCTTCAAGTAGT
GTGTGCCCGTCTGTTGTGTGACTCTGGTAACTAGAGATCCCTCAGACCCTTTTAGTCAGTGTGGAAAATC
TCTAGCAGTACGTATAGTAGTTCATGTCATCTTATTATTCAGTATTTATAACTTGCAAAGAAATGAATAT
CAGAGAGTGAGAGGAACTTGTTTATTGCAGCTTATAATGGTTACAAATAAAGCAATAGCATCACAAATTT
CACAAATAAAGCATTTTTTTCACTGCATTCTAGTTGTGGTTTGTCCAAACTCATCAATGTATCTTATCAT
GTCTGGCTCTAGCTATCCCGCCCCTAACTCCGCCCATCCCGCCCCTAACTCCGCCCAGTTCCGCCCATTC
TCCGCCCCATGGCTGACTAATTTTTTTTATTTATGCAGAGGCCGAGGCCGCCTCGGCCTCTGAGCTATTC
CAGAAGTAGTGAGGAGGCTTTTTTGGAGGCCTAGGGACGTACCCAATTCGCCCTATAGTGAGTCGTATTA
CGCGCGCTCACTGGCCGTCGTTTTACAACGTCGTGACTGGGAAAACCCTGGCGTTACCCAACTTAATCGC
CTTGCAGCACATCCCCCTTTCGCCAGCTGGCGTAATAGCGAAGAGGCCCGCACCGATCGCCCTTCCCAAC
AGTTGCGCAGCCTGAATGGCGAATGGG
[124 nt withheld, positions 2618-2741]
C
[91 nt withheld, positions 2743-2833]
A
[49 nt withheld, positions 2835-2883]
CCTTTGACGTTGGAGTCCACGTTCTTT
[37 nt withheld, positions 2911-2947]
ACCCTATCTCGGTCTATTCTTTTGATTTATAAGGGATTTTGCCGATTTCGGCCTATTGGTTAAAAAATGA
GCTGATTTAACAAAAATTTAACGCGAATTTTAACAAAATATTAACGCTTACAATTTAGGTGGCACTTTTC
GGGGAAATGTGCGCGGAACCCCTATTTGTTTATTTTTCTAAATACATTCAAATATGTATCCGCTCATGAG
ACAATAACCCTGATAAATGCTTCAATAATATTGAAAAAGGAAGAGTATGAGTATTCAACATTTCCGTGTC
GCCCTTATTCCCTTTTTTGCGGCATTTTGCCTTCCTGTTTTTGCTCACCCAGAAACGCTGGTGAAAGTAA
AAGATGCTGAAGATCAGTTGGGTGCACGAGTGGGTTACATCGAACTGGATCTCAACAGCGGTAAGATCCT
TGAGAGTTTTCGCCCCGAAGAACGTTTTCCAATGATGAGCACTTTTAAAGTTCTGCTATGTGGCGCGGTA
TTATCCCGTATTGACGCCGGGCAAGAGCAACTCGGTCGCCGCATACACTATTCTCAGAATGACTTGGTTG
AGTACTCACCAGTCACAGAAAAGCATCTTACGGATGGCATGACAGTAAGAGAATTATGCAGTGCTGCCAT
AACCATGAGTGATAACACTGCGGCCAACTTACTTCTGACAACGATCGGAGGACCGAAGGAGCTAACCGCT
TTTTTGCACAACATGGGGGATCATGTAACTCGCCTTGATCGTTGGGAACCGGAGCTGAATGAAGCCATAC
CAAACGACGAGCGTGACACCACGATGCCTGTAGCAATGGCAACAACGTTGCGCAAACTATTAACTGGCGA
ACTACTTACTCTAGCTTCCCGGCAACAATTAATAGACTGGATGGAGGCGGATAAAGTTGCAGGACCACTT
CTGCGCTCGGCCCTTCCGGCTGGCTGGTTTATTGCTGATAAATCTGGAGCCGGTGAGCGTGGGTCTCGCG
GTATCATTGCAGCACTGGGGCCAGATGGTAAGCCCTCCCGTATCGTAGTTATCTACACGACGGGGAGTCA
GGCAACTATGGATGAACGAAATAGACAGATCGCTGAGATAGGTGCCTCACTGATTAAGCATTGGTAACTG
TCAGACCAAGTTTACTCATATATACTTTAGATTGATTTAAAACTTCATTTTTAATTTAAAAGGATCTAGG
TGAAGATCCTTTTTGATAATCTCATGACCAAAATCCCTTAACGTGAGTTTTCGTTCCACTGAGCGTCAGA
CCCCGTAGAAAAGATCAAAGGATCTTCTTGAGATCCTTTTTTTCTGCGCGTAATCTGCTGCTTGCAAACA
AAAAAACCACCGCTACCAGCGGTGGTTTGTTTGCCGGATCAAGAGCTACCAACTCTTTTTCCGAAGGTAA
CTGGCTTCAGCAGAGCGCAGATACCAAATACTGTTCTTCTAGTGTAGCCGTAGTTAGGCCACCACTTCAA
GAACTCTGTAGCACCGCCTACATACCTCGCTCTGCTAATCCTGTTACCAGTGGCTGCTGCCAGTGGCGAT
AAGTCGTGTCTTACCGGGTTGGACTCAAGACGATAGTTACCGGATAAGGCGCAGCGGTCGGGCTGAACGG
GGGGTTCGTGCACACAGCCCAGCTTGGAGCGAACGACCTACACCGAACTGAGATACCTACAGCGTGAGCT
ATGAGAAAGCGCCACGCTTCCCGAAGGGAGAAAGGCGGACAGGTATCCGGTAAGCGGCAGGGTCGGAACA
GGAGAGCGCACGAGGGAGCTTCCAGGGGGAAACGCCTGGTATCTTTATAGTCCTGTCGGGTTTCGCCACC
TCTGACTTGAGCGTCGATTTTTGTGATGCTCGTCAGGGGGGCGGAGCCTATGGAAAAACGCCAGCAACGC
GGCCTTTTTACGGTTCCTGGCCTTTTGCTGGCCTTTTGCTCACATGTTCTTTCCTGCGTTATCCCCTGAT
TCTGTGGATAACCGTATTACCGCCTTTGAGTGAGCTGATACCGCTCGCCGCAGCCGAACGACCGAGCGCA
GCGAGTCAGTGAGCGAGGAAGCGGAAGAGCGCCCAATACGCAAACCGCCTCTCCCCGCGCGTTGGCCGAT
TCATTAATGCAGCTGGCACGACAGGTTTCCCGACTGGAAAGCGGGCAGTGAGCGCAACGCAATTAATGTG
AGTTAGCTCACTCATTAGGCACCCCAGGCTTTACACTTTATGCTTCCGGCTCGTATGTTGTGTGGAATTG
TGAGCGGATAACAATTTCACACAGGAAACAGCTATGACCATGATTACGCCAAGCGCGCAATTAACCCTCA
CTAAAGGGAACAAAAGCTGGAGCTGCAAGCTTAATGTAGTCTTATGCAATACTCTTGTAGTCTTGCAACA
TGGTAACGATGAGTTAGCAACATGCCTTACAAGGAGAGAAAAAGCACCGTGCATGCCGATTGGTGGAAGT
AAGGTGGTACGATCGTGCCTTATTAGGAAGGCAACAGACGGGTCTGACATGGATTGGACGAACCACTGAA
TTGCCGCATTGCAGAGATATTGTATTTAAGTGCCTAGCTCGATACATAAACGGGTCTCTCTGGTTAGACC
AGATCTGAGCCTGGGAGCTCTCTGGCTAACTAGGGAACCCACTGCTTAAGCCTCAATAAAGCTTGCCTTG
AGTGCTTCAAGTAGTGTGTGCCCGTCTGTTGTGTGACTCTGGTAACTAGAGATCCCTCAGACCCTTTTAG
TCAGTGTGGAAAATCTCTAGCAGTGGCGCCCGAACAGGGACTTGAAAGCGAAAGGGAAACCAGAGGAGCT
CTCTCGACGCAGGACTCGGCTTGCTGAAGCGCGCACGGCAAGAGGCGAGGGGCGGCGACTGGTGAGTACG
CCAAAAATTTTGACTAGCGGAGGCTAGAAGGAGAGAGATGGGTGCGAGAGCGTCAGTATTAAGCGGGGGA
GAATTAGATCGCGATGGGAAAAAATTCGGTTAAGGCCAGGGGGAAAGAAAAAATATAAATTAAAACATAT
AGTATGGGCAAGCAGGGAGCTAGAACGATTCGCAGTTAATCCTGGCCTGTTAGAAACATCAGAAGGCTGT
AGACAAATACTGGGACAGCTACAACCATCCCTTCAGACAGGATCAGAAGAACTTAGATCATTATATAATA
CAGTAGCAACCCTCTATTGTGTGCATCAAAGGATAGAGATAAAAGACACCAAGGAAGCTTTAGACAAGAT
AGAGGAAGAGCAAAACAAAAGTAAGACCACCGCACAGCAAGCGGCCGCTGATCTTCAGACCTGGAGGAGG
AGATATGAGGGACAATTGGAGAAGTGAATTATATAAATATAAAGTAGTAAAAATTGAACCATTAGGAGTA
GCACCCACCAAGGCAAAGAGAAGAGTGGTGCAGAGAGAAAAAAGAGCAGTGGGAATAGGAGCTTTGTTCC
TTGGGTTCTTGGGAGCAGCAGGAAGCACTATGGGCGCAGCGTCAATGACGCTGACGGTACAGGCCAGACA
ATTATTGTCTGGTATAGTGCAGCAGCAGAACAATTTGCTGAGGGCTATTGAGGCGCAACAGCATCTGTTG
CAACTCACAGTCTGGGGCATCAAGCAGCTCCAGGCAAGAATCCTGGCTGTGGAAAGATACCTAAAGGATC
AACAGCTCCTGGGGATTTGGGGTTGCTCTGGAAAACTCATTTGCACCACTGCTGTGCCTTGGAATGCTAG
TTGGAGTAATAAATCTCTGGAACAGATTTGGAATCACACGACCTGGATGGAGTGGGACAGAGAAATTAAC
AATTACACAAGCTTAATACACTCCTTAATTGAAGAATCGCAAAACCAGCAAGAAAAGAATGAACAAGAAT
TATTGGAATTAGATAAATGGGCAAGTTTGTGGAATTGGTTTAACATAACAAATTGGCTGTGGTATATAAA
ATTATTCATAATGATAGTAGGAGGCTTGGTAGGTTTAAGAATAGTTTTTGCTGTACTTTCTATAGTGAAT
AGAGTTAGGCAGGGATATTCACCATTATCGTTTCAGACCCACCTCCCAACCCCGAGGGGACCCTGCAGGA
TTTAAATCCGAGGGGACCCAGAGAATTCAAAAAACGGTGATGATGATTTTCTTCTTGATCTACAAGAGTA
GAAATTAGCACCGACTCGGTGCCACTTTTTCAAGTTGATAACGGACTAGCCTTATTTCAACTTGCTATGC
TGTTTCCAGCATAGCTCTGAAACACTCTTAGAGTTGAAGTAGGCGGTACCTCGTCCTTTCCACAAGATAT
ATAAAGCCAAGAAATCGAAATACTTTCAAGTTACGGTAAGCATATGATAGTCCATTTTAAAACATAATTT
TAAAACTGCAAACTACCCAAGAAATTATTACTTTCTACGTCACGTATTTTGTACTAATATCTTTGTGTTT
ACAGTCAAATTAATTCTAATTATCTCTCTAACAGCCTTGTATCGTATATGCAAATATGAAGGAATCATGG
GAAATAGGCCCTCGAATTCTAGATCTTGAGACAAATGGCAGTATTCATCCACAATTTTAAAAGAAAAGGG
GGGATTGGGGGGTACAGTGCAGGGGAAAGAATAGTAGACATAATAGCAACAGACATACAAACTAAAGAAT
TACAAAAACAAATTACAAAAATTCAAAATTTTCGGGTTTATTACAGGGACAGCAGAGATCCACTTTGGCG
CCGGCTCGAGATTTAAATCCTGCAGGCGAGGGGG
